Addgene plasmid #239257: pLentiCRISPR-v1-sgHK2_14
Purpose: lentiviral vector expressing Cas9 and an sgRNA targeting HK2
Depositing lab: Jason Cantor. Depositing organization: Morgridge Institute for Research. Publication: Hexokinase detachment from mitochondria drives the Warburg effect to support compartmentalized ATP production. Huggler KS, Flickinger KM, Forsberg MH, Mellado Fritz CA, Chang GR, McGuire MF, Capitini CM, Cantor JR. Nat Metab. 2026 Jan 16. doi: 10.1038/s42255-025-01428-1. PubMed 41545565.
Backbone
  Vector backbone: pLentiCRISPR-v1
  Vector type: Mammalian Expression, Lentiviral, CRISPR
  Selectable markers: Puromycin
Growth in bacteria
  Bacterial resistance: Ampicillin, 100 μg/mL
  Growth temperature: 37°C
  Growth strain: NEB Stable
  Copy number: High Copy
Gene/Insert
  Gene/Insert name: sgRNA_14 targeting HK2
  gRNA/shRNA sequence: TAGCCAGGCATTCGGCAATG
  Species: H. sapiens (human)
  Entrez Gene: HK2 (a.k.a. HKII, HXK2)
  Promoter: U6
  Cloning method: Restriction Enzyme; 5′ cloning site BsmBI (destroyed during cloning); 3′ cloning site BsmBI (destroyed during cloning)
  Sequencing primers: 5′ GTTTTAAAATGGACTATCATATGCTTACCG
Terms and licenses: Academic/Nonprofit Terms; Industry Terms: Not Available to Industry
How to cite: pLentiCRISPR-v1-sgHK2_14 was a gift from Jason Cantor (Addgene plasmid # 239257 ; http://n2t.net/addgene:239257 ; RRID:Addgene_239257)
