[The description below was written by a language model from this plasmid's Addgene catalogue record and pLannotate feature annotations shown in this document.]
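Description:
pLentiCRISPR-v1-sgHK2_14 is an all-in-one lentiviral CRISPR vector built on the pLentiCRISPR-v1 backbone. It delivers Streptococcus pyogenes Cas9 together with a single guide RNA directed against human HK2 (hexokinase 2). In bacteria it is maintained through a high-copy ColE1/pUC-type origin and selected with ampicillin via the β-lactamase gene. The backbone also carries an f1 origin, an SV40 origin and leftover lac/lacZα, T3 and T7 cloning-vector elements that play no part in the payload.

The viral cassette follows a third-generation, self-inactivating layout. An RSV promoter drives a truncated HIV-1 5' LTR, followed by the Ψ packaging signal with a partial gag sequence, the Rev response element for Rev-dependent export of the genomic RNA, and a cPPT/CTS. The cassette ends in a ΔU3 3' LTR and an SV40 polyadenylation signal. Within this frame, a human U6 RNA polymerase III promoter transcribes the HK2-targeting spacer fused to the Cas9 guide scaffold. The spacer was inserted between BsmBI sites that were destroyed during cloning. Downstream, an EF-1α core promoter drives the Cas9 coding region, which the annotation tool splits into contiguous N- and C-terminal portions. A puromycin N-acetyltransferase gene follows for selection of transduced mammalian cells, and a WPRE enhances transcript expression. The feature table does not annotate the element linking Cas9 to the puromycin marker.

The construct is intended for packaging into lentivirus and transduction of human cells to disrupt HK2. The "_14" label suggests it is one of several HK2 guides. The associated publication concerns hexokinase localisation at mitochondria and the Warburg effect.
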