Features (pLannotate 1.2.2; 29 found; start..end, strand, type, name):
      1..22      +  protein_bind   CAP binding site: CAP binding activates transcription in the presence of cAMP. E. coli catabolite activator protein
     37..67      +  promoter       lac promoter: promoter for the E. coli lac operon
     71..93      +  protein_bind   lac operator (fragment): The lac repressor binds to the lac operator to inhibit transcription in E. coli. This inhibition can be relieved by adding lactose or isopropyl-β-D-thiogalactopyranoside (IPTG). lac repressor encoded by lacI
    136..154     +  promoter       T3 promoter: promoter for bacteriophage T3 RNA polymerase
    182..408     +  promoter       RSV promoter: Rous sarcoma virus enhancer/promoter
    409..589     +  LTR            5' LTR (truncated): truncated 5' long terminal repeat (LTR) from HIV-1
    636..761     +  misc_feature   HIV-1 Ψ: packaging signal of human immunodeficiency virus type 1
    745..1108    +  CDS            HIV-1 gag (fragment): gag protein from human immunodeficiency virus 1; gag
   1254..1487    +  misc_feature   RRE: The Rev response element (RRE) of HIV-1 allows for Rev-dependent mRNA export from the nucleus to the cytoplasm.
   1864..1890    +  CDS            Rev (fragment): human immunodeficiency virus 1 (HIV-1) Rev protein; rev; enhances nuclear export of unspliced and incompletely spliced viral mRNAs
   1894..2134    +  promoter       U6 promoter: RNA polymerase III promoter for human U6 snRNA
   2164..2239    +  misc_RNA       gRNA scaffold: guide RNA scaffold for the Streptococcus pyogenes CRISPR/Cas9 system
   2287..2404    +  misc_feature   cPPT/CTS: central polypurine tract and central termination sequence of HIV-1
   2473..2684    +  promoter       EF-1α core promoter: core promoter for human elongation factor EF-1α
   2788..4389    +  CDS            Cas9(N): N-terminal portion of Streptococcus pyogenes Cas9 (Zetsche et al., 2015)
   4390..6888    +  CDS            Cas9(C): C-terminal portion of Streptococcus pyogenes Cas9 (Zetsche et al., 2015)
   7009..7608    +  CDS            PuroR (fragment): puromycin N-acetyltransferase; pac from Streptomyces; confers resistance to puromycin
   7624..8212    +  misc_feature   WPRE: woodchuck hepatitis virus posttranscriptional regulatory element
   8263..8282    +  misc_feature   cPPT/CTS (fragment): central polypurine tract and central termination sequence of HIV-1
   8284..8517    +  LTR            3' LTR (ΔU3): self-inactivating 3' long terminal repeat (LTR) from HIV-1
   8595..8716    +  polyA_signal   SV40 poly(A) signal: SV40 polyadenylation signal
   8756..8891    +  rep_origin     SV40 ori: SV40 origin of replication
   8912..8930    -  promoter       T7 promoter: promoter for bacteriophage T7 RNA polymerase
   8938..9093    +  CDS            lacZα (fragment): LacZα fragment of β-galactosidase; lacZ fragment
   9098..9526    +  rep_origin     f1 ori (sequence partly withheld): f1 bacteriophage origin of replication; arrow indicates direction of (+) strand synthesis
   9579..9683    +  promoter       AmpR promoter: bla
   9684..10544   +  CDS            AmpR: β-lactamase; bla; confers resistance to ampicillin, carbenicillin, and related antibiotics
  10715..11303   +  rep_origin     ori: high-copy-number ColE1/pMB1/pBR322/pUC origin of replication
  11486..11578   +  CDS            lacI (fragment): lac repressor; lacI; The lac repressor binds to the lac operator to inhibit transcription in E. coli. This inhibition can be relieved by adding lactose or isopropyl-β-D-thiogalactopyranoside (IPTG).
>Addgene plasmid #239257 | pLentiCRISPR-v1-sgHK2_14 | addgene full sequence | sequence record 478677 | Addgene NGS Result
TAATGTGAGTTAGCTCACTCATTAGGCACCCCAGGCTTTACACTTTATGCTTCCGGCTCGTATGTTGTGT
GGAATTGTGAGCGGATAACAATTTCACACAGGAAACAGCTATGACCATGATTACGCCAAGCGCGCAATTA
ACCCTCACTAAAGGGAACAAAAGCTGGAGCTGCAAGCTTAATGTAGTCTTATGCAATACTCTTGTAGTCT
TGCAACATGGTAACGATGAGTTAGCAACATGCCTTACAAGGAGAGAAAAAGCACCGTGCATGCCGATTGG
TGGAAGTAAGGTGGTACGATCGTGCCTTATTAGGAAGGCAACAGACGGGTCTGACATGGATTGGACGAAC
CACTGAATTGCCGCATTGCAGAGATATTGTATTTAAGTGCCTAGCTCGATACATAAACGGGTCTCTCTGG
TTAGACCAGATCTGAGCCTGGGAGCTCTCTGGCTAACTAGGGAACCCACTGCTTAAGCCTCAATAAAGCT
TGCCTTGAGTGCTTCAAGTAGTGTGTGCCCGTCTGTTGTGTGACTCTGGTAACTAGAGATCCCTCAGACC
CTTTTAGTCAGTGTGGAAAATCTCTAGCAGTGGCGCCCGAACAGGGACTTGAAAGCGAAAGGGAAACCAG
AGGAGCTCTCTCGACGCAGGACTCGGCTTGCTGAAGCGCGCACGGCAAGAGGCGAGGGGCGGCGACTGGT
GAGTACGCCAAAAATTTTGACTAGCGGAGGCTAGAAGGAGAGAGATGGGTGCGAGAGCGTCAGTATTAAG
CGGGGGAGAATTAGATCGCGATGGGAAAAAATTCGGTTAAGGCCAGGGGGAAAGAAAAAATATAAATTAA
AACATATAGTATGGGCAAGCAGGGAGCTAGAACGATTCGCAGTTAATCCTGGCCTGTTAGAAACATCAGA
AGGCTGTAGACAAATACTGGGACAGCTACAACCATCCCTTCAGACAGGATCAGAAGAACTTAGATCATTA
TATAATACAGTAGCAACCCTCTATTGTGTGCATCAAAGGATAGAGATAAAAGACACCAAGGAAGCTTTAG
ACAAGATAGAGGAAGAGCAAAACAAAAGTAAGACCACCGCACAGCAAGCGGCCGCTGATCTTCAGACCTG
GAGGAGGAGATATGAGGGACAATTGGAGAAGTGAATTATATAAATATAAAGTAGTAAAAATTGAACCATT
AGGAGTAGCACCCACCAAGGCAAAGAGAAGAGTGGTGCAGAGAGAAAAAAGAGCAGTGGGAATAGGAGCT
TTGTTCCTTGGGTTCTTGGGAGCAGCAGGAAGCACTATGGGCGCAGCGTCAATGACGCTGACGGTACAGG
CCAGACAATTATTGTCTGGTATAGTGCAGCAGCAGAACAATTTGCTGAGGGCTATTGAGGCGCAACAGCA
TCTGTTGCAACTCACAGTCTGGGGCATCAAGCAGCTCCAGGCAAGAATCCTGGCTGTGGAAAGATACCTA
AAGGATCAACAGCTCCTGGGGATTTGGGGTTGCTCTGGAAAACTCATTTGCACCACTGCTGTGCCTTGGA
ATGCTAGTTGGAGTAATAAATCTCTGGAACAGATTTGGAATCACACGACCTGGATGGAGTGGGACAGAGA
AATTAACAATTACACAAGCTTAATACACTCCTTAATTGAAGAATCGCAAAACCAGCAAGAAAAGAATGAA
CAAGAATTATTGGAATTAGATAAATGGGCAAGTTTGTGGAATTGGTTTAACATAACAAATTGGCTGTGGT
ATATAAAATTATTCATAATGATAGTAGGAGGCTTGGTAGGTTTAAGAATAGTTTTTGCTGTACTTTCTAT
AGTGAATAGAGTTAGGCAGGGATATTCACCATTATCGTTTCAGACCCACCTCCCAACCCCGAGGGGACCC
AGAGAGGGCCTATTTCCCATGATTCCTTCATATTTGCATATACGATACAAGGCTGTTAGAGAGATAATTA
GAATTAATTTGACTGTAAACACAAAGATATTAGTACAAAATACGTGACGTAGAAAGTAATAATTTCTTGG
GTAGTTTGCAGTTTTAAAATTATGTTTTAAAATGGACTATCATATGCTTACCGTAACTTGAAAGTATTTC
GATTTCTTGGCTTTATATATCTTGTGGAAAGGACGAAACACCGTAGCCAGGCATTCGGCAATGGTTTTAG
AGCTAGAAATAGCAAGTTAAAATAAGGCTAGTCCGTTATCAACTTGAAAAAGTGGCACCGAGTCGGTGCT
TTTTTGAATTCTAGATCTTGAGACAAATGGCAGTATTCATCCACAATTTTAAAAGAAAAGGGGGGATTGG
GGGGTACAGTGCAGGGGAAAGAATAGTAGACATAATAGCAACAGACATACAAACTAAAGAATTACAAAAA
CAAATTACAAAAATTCAAAATTTTCGGGTTTATTACAGGGACAGCAGAGATCCACTTTGGCGCCGGCTCG
AGTGGCTCCGGTGCCCGTCAGTGGGCAGAGCGCACATCGCCCACAGTCCCCGAGAAGTTGGGGGGAGGGG
TCGGCAATTGAACCGGTGCCTAGAGAAGGTGGCGCGGGGTAAACTGGGAAAGTGATGTCGTGTACTGGCT
CCGCCTTTTTCCCGAGGGTGGGGGAGAACCGTATATAAGTGCAGTAGTCGCCGTGAACGTTCTTTTTCGC
AACGGGTTTGCCGCCAGAACACAGGTGTCGTGACGCGGGATCCGCCACCATGGATTACAAAGACGATGAC
GATAAGATGGCCCCAAAGAAGAAGCGGAAGGTCGGTATCCACGGAGTCCCAGCAGCCGACAAGAAGTACA
GCATCGGCCTGGACATCGGCACCAACTCTGTGGGCTGGGCCGTGATCACCGACGAGTACAAGGTGCCCAG
CAAGAAATTCAAGGTGCTGGGCAACACCGACCGGCACAGCATCAAGAAGAACCTGATCGGAGCCCTGCTG
TTCGACAGCGGCGAAACAGCCGAGGCCACCCGGCTGAAGAGAACCGCCAGAAGAAGATACACCAGACGGA
AGAACCGGATCTGCTATCTGCAAGAGATCTTCAGCAACGAGATGGCCAAGGTGGACGACAGCTTCTTCCA
CAGACTGGAAGAGTCCTTCCTGGTGGAAGAGGATAAGAAGCACGAGCGGCACCCCATCTTCGGCAACATC
GTGGACGAGGTGGCCTACCACGAGAAGTACCCCACCATCTACCACCTGAGAAAGAAACTGGTGGACAGCA
CCGACAAGGCCGACCTGCGGCTGATCTATCTGGCCCTGGCCCACATGATCAAGTTCCGGGGCCACTTCCT
GATCGAGGGCGACCTGAACCCCGACAACAGCGACGTGGACAAGCTGTTCATCCAGCTGGTGCAGACCTAC
AACCAGCTGTTCGAGGAAAACCCCATCAACGCCAGCGGCGTGGACGCCAAGGCCATCCTGTCTGCCAGAC
TGAGCAAGAGCAGACGGCTGGAAAATCTGATCGCCCAGCTGCCCGGCGAGAAGAAGAATGGCCTGTTCGG
AAACCTGATTGCCCTGAGCCTGGGCCTGACCCCCAACTTCAAGAGCAACTTCGACCTGGCCGAGGATGCC
AAACTGCAGCTGAGCAAGGACACCTACGACGACGACCTGGACAACCTGCTGGCCCAGATCGGCGACCAGT
ACGCCGACCTGTTTCTGGCCGCCAAGAACCTGTCCGACGCCATCCTGCTGAGCGACATCCTGAGAGTGAA
CACCGAGATCACCAAGGCCCCCCTGAGCGCCTCTATGATCAAGAGATACGACGAGCACCACCAGGACCTG
ACCCTGCTGAAAGCTCTCGTGCGGCAGCAGCTGCCTGAGAAGTACAAAGAGATTTTCTTCGACCAGAGCA
AGAACGGCTACGCCGGCTACATTGACGGCGGAGCCAGCCAGGAAGAGTTCTACAAGTTCATCAAGCCCAT
CCTGGAAAAGATGGACGGCACCGAGGAACTGCTCGTGAAGCTGAACAGAGAGGACCTGCTGCGGAAGCAG
CGGACCTTCGACAACGGCAGCATCCCCCACCAGATCCACCTGGGAGAGCTGCACGCCATTCTGCGGCGGC
AGGAAGATTTTTACCCATTCCTGAAGGACAACCGGGAAAAGATCGAGAAGATCCTGACCTTCCGCATCCC
CTACTACGTGGGCCCTCTGGCCAGGGGAAACAGCAGATTCGCCTGGATGACCAGAAAGAGCGAGGAAACC
ATCACCCCCTGGAACTTCGAGGAAGTGGTGGACAAGGGCGCTTCCGCCCAGAGCTTCATCGAGCGGATGA
CCAACTTCGATAAGAACCTGCCCAACGAGAAGGTGCTGCCCAAGCACAGCCTGCTGTACGAGTACTTCAC
CGTGTATAACGAGCTGACCAAAGTGAAATACGTGACCGAGGGAATGAGAAAGCCCGCCTTCCTGAGCGGC
GAGCAGAAAAAGGCCATCGTGGACCTGCTGTTCAAGACCAACCGGAAAGTGACCGTGAAGCAGCTGAAAG
AGGACTACTTCAAGAAAATCGAGTGCTTCGACTCCGTGGAAATCTCCGGCGTGGAAGATCGGTTCAACGC
CTCCCTGGGCACATACCACGATCTGCTGAAAATTATCAAGGACAAGGACTTCCTGGACAATGAGGAAAAC
GAGGACATTCTGGAAGATATCGTGCTGACCCTGACACTGTTTGAGGACAGAGAGATGATCGAGGAACGGC
TGAAAACCTATGCCCACCTGTTCGACGACAAAGTGATGAAGCAGCTGAAGCGGCGGAGATACACCGGCTG
GGGCAGGCTGAGCCGGAAGCTGATCAACGGCATCCGGGACAAGCAGTCCGGCAAGACAATCCTGGATTTC
CTGAAGTCCGACGGCTTCGCCAACAGAAACTTCATGCAGCTGATCCACGACGACAGCCTGACCTTTAAAG
AGGACATCCAGAAAGCCCAGGTGTCCGGCCAGGGCGATAGCCTGCACGAGCACATTGCCAATCTGGCCGG
CAGCCCCGCCATTAAGAAGGGCATCCTGCAGACAGTGAAGGTGGTGGACGAGCTCGTGAAAGTGATGGGC
CGGCACAAGCCCGAGAACATCGTGATCGAAATGGCCAGAGAGAACCAGACCACCCAGAAGGGACAGAAGA
ACAGCCGCGAGAGAATGAAGCGGATCGAAGAGGGCATCAAAGAGCTGGGCAGCCAGATCCTGAAAGAACA
CCCCGTGGAAAACACCCAGCTGCAGAACGAGAAGCTGTACCTGTACTACCTGCAGAATGGGCGGGATATG
TACGTGGACCAGGAACTGGACATCAACCGGCTGTCCGACTACGATGTGGACCATATCGTGCCTCAGAGCT
TTCTGAAGGACGACTCCATCGACAACAAGGTGCTGACCAGAAGCGACAAGAACCGGGGCAAGAGCGACAA
CGTGCCCTCCGAAGAGGTCGTGAAGAAGATGAAGAACTACTGGCGGCAGCTGCTGAACGCCAAGCTGATT
ACCCAGAGAAAGTTCGACAATCTGACCAAGGCCGAGAGAGGCGGCCTGAGCGAACTGGATAAGGCCGGCT
TCATCAAGAGACAGCTGGTGGAAACCCGGCAGATCACAAAGCACGTGGCACAGATCCTGGACTCCCGGAT
GAACACTAAGTACGACGAGAATGACAAGCTGATCCGGGAAGTGAAAGTGATCACCCTGAAGTCCAAGCTG
GTGTCCGATTTCCGGAAGGATTTCCAGTTTTACAAAGTGCGCGAGATCAACAACTACCACCACGCCCACG
ACGCCTACCTGAACGCCGTCGTGGGAACCGCCCTGATCAAAAAGTACCCTAAGCTGGAAAGCGAGTTCGT
GTACGGCGACTACAAGGTGTACGACGTGCGGAAGATGATCGCCAAGAGCGAGCAGGAAATCGGCAAGGCT
ACCGCCAAGTACTTCTTCTACAGCAACATCATGAACTTTTTCAAGACCGAGATTACCCTGGCCAACGGCG
AGATCCGGAAGCGGCCTCTGATCGAGACAAACGGCGAAACCGGGGAGATCGTGTGGGATAAGGGCCGGGA
TTTTGCCACCGTGCGGAAAGTGCTGAGCATGCCCCAAGTGAATATCGTGAAAAAGACCGAGGTGCAGACA
GGCGGCTTCAGCAAAGAGTCTATCCTGCCCAAGAGGAACAGCGATAAGCTGATCGCCAGAAAGAAGGACT
GGGACCCTAAGAAGTACGGCGGCTTCGACAGCCCCACCGTGGCCTATTCTGTGCTGGTGGTGGCCAAAGT
GGAAAAGGGCAAGTCCAAGAAACTGAAGAGTGTGAAAGAGCTGCTGGGGATCACCATCATGGAAAGAAGC
AGCTTCGAGAAGAATCCCATCGACTTTCTGGAAGCCAAGGGCTACAAAGAAGTGAAAAAGGACCTGATCA
TCAAGCTGCCTAAGTACTCCCTGTTCGAGCTGGAAAACGGCCGGAAGAGAATGCTGGCCTCTGCCGGCGA
ACTGCAGAAGGGAAACGAACTGGCCCTGCCCTCCAAATATGTGAACTTCCTGTACCTGGCCAGCCACTAT
GAGAAGCTGAAGGGCTCCCCCGAGGATAATGAGCAGAAACAGCTGTTTGTGGAACAGCACAAGCACTACC
TGGACGAGATCATCGAGCAGATCAGCGAGTTCTCCAAGAGAGTGATCCTGGCCGACGCTAATCTGGACAA
AGTGCTGTCCGCCTACAACAAGCACCGGGATAAGCCCATCAGAGAGCAGGCCGAGAATATCATCCACCTG
TTTACCCTGACCAATCTGGGAGCCCCTGCCGCCTTCAAGTACTTTGACACCACCATCGACCGGAAGAGGT
ACACCAGCACCAAAGAGGTGCTGGACGCCACCCTGATCCACCAGAGCATCACCGGCCTGTACGAGACACG
GATCGACCTGTCTCAGCTGGGAGGCGACAAGCGTCCTGCTGCTACTAAGAAAGCTGGTCAAGCTAAGAAA
AAGAAAGCTAGCGGCAGCGGCGCCACCAACTTCAGCCTGCTGAAGCAGGCCGGCGACGTGGAGGAGAACC
CCGGCCCCATGACCGAGTACAAGCCCACGGTGCGCCTCGCCACCCGCGACGACGTCCCCAGGGCCGTACG
CACCCTCGCCGCCGCGTTCGCCGACTACCCCGCCACGCGCCACACCGTCGATCCGGACCGCCACATCGAG
CGGGTCACCGAGCTGCAAGAACTCTTCCTCACGCGCGTCGGGCTCGACATCGGCAAGGTGTGGGTCGCGG
ACGACGGCGCCGCGGTGGCGGTCTGGACCACGCCGGAGAGCGTCGAAGCGGGGGCGGTGTTCGCCGAGAT
CGGCCCGCGCATGGCCGAGTTGAGCGGTTCCCGGCTGGCCGCGCAGCAACAGATGGAAGGCCTCCTGGCG
CCGCACCGGCCCAAGGAGCCCGCGTGGTTCCTGGCCACCGTCGGAGTCTCGCCCGACCACCAGGGCAAGG
GTCTGGGCAGCGCCGTCGTGCTCCCCGGAGTGGAGGCGGCCGAGCGCGCCGGGGTGCCCGCCTTCCTGGA
GACCTCCGCGCCCCGCAACCTCCCCTTCTACGAGCGGCTCGGCTTCACCGTCACCGCCGACGTCGAGGTG
CCCGAAGGACCGCGCACCTGGTGCATGACCCGCAAGCCCGGTGCCTGAACGCGTTAAGTCGACAATCAAC
CTCTGGATTACAAAATTTGTGAAAGATTGACTGGTATTCTTAACTATGTTGCTCCTTTTACGCTATGTGG
ATACGCTGCTTTAATGCCTTTGTATCATGCTATTGCTTCCCGTATGGCTTTCATTTTCTCCTCCTTGTAT
AAATCCTGGTTGCTGTCTCTTTATGAGGAGTTGTGGCCCGTTGTCAGGCAACGTGGCGTGGTGTGCACTG
TGTTTGCTGACGCAACCCCCACTGGTTGGGGCATTGCCACCACCTGTCAGCTCCTTTCCGGGACTTTCGC
TTTCCCCCTCCCTATTGCCACGGCGGAACTCATCGCCGCCTGCCTTGCCCGCTGCTGGACAGGGGCTCGG
CTGTTGGGCACTGACAATTCCGTGGTGTTGTCGGGGAAATCATCGTCCTTTCCTTGGCTGCTCGCCTGTG
TTGCCACCTGGATTCTGCGCGGGACGTCCTTCTGCTACGTCCCTTCGGCCCTCAATCCAGCGGACCTTCC
TTCCCGCGGCCTGCTGCCGGCTCTGCGGCCTCTTCCGCGTCTTCGCCTTCGCCCTCAGACGAGTCGGATC
TCCCTTTGGGCCGCCTCCCCGCGTCGACTTTAAGACCAATGACTTACAAGGCAGCTGTAGATCTTAGCCA
CTTTTTAAAAGAAAAGGGGGGACTGGAAGGGCTAATTCACTCCCAACGAAGACAAGATCTGCTTTTTGCT
TGTACTGGGTCTCTCTGGTTAGACCAGATCTGAGCCTGGGAGCTCTCTGGCTAACTAGGGAACCCACTGC
TTAAGCCTCAATAAAGCTTGCCTTGAGTGCTTCAAGTAGTGTGTGCCCGTCTGTTGTGTGACTCTGGTAA
CTAGAGATCCCTCAGACCCTTTTAGTCAGTGTGGAAAATCTCTAGCAGTACGTATAGTAGTTCATGTCAT
CTTATTATTCAGTATTTATAACTTGCAAAGAAATGAATATCAGAGAGTGAGAGGAACTTGTTTATTGCAG
CTTATAATGGTTACAAATAAAGCAATAGCATCACAAATTTCACAAATAAAGCATTTTTTTCACTGCATTC
TAGTTGTGGTTTGTCCAAACTCATCAATGTATCTTATCATGTCTGGCTCTAGCTATCCCGCCCCTAACTC
CGCCCATCCCGCCCCTAACTCCGCCCAGTTCCGCCCATTCTCCGCCCCATGGCTGACTAATTTTTTTTAT
TTATGCAGAGGCCGAGGCCGCCTCGGCCTCTGAGCTATTCCAGAAGTAGTGAGGAGGCTTTTTTGGAGGC
CTAGGGACGTACCCAATTCGCCCTATAGTGAGTCGTATTACGCGCGCTCACTGGCCGTCGTTTTACAACG
TCGTGACTGGGAAAACCCTGGCGTTACCCAACTTAATCGCCTTGCAGCACATCCCCCTTTCGCCAGCTGG
CGTAATAGCGAAGAGGCCCGCACCGATCGCCCTTCCCAACAGTTGCGCAGCCTGAATGGCGAATGGG
[124 nt withheld, positions 9098-9221]
C
[91 nt withheld, positions 9223-9313]
A
[49 nt withheld, positions 9315-9363]
CCTTTGACGTTGGAGTCCACGTTCTTT
[37 nt withheld, positions 9391-9427]
ACCCTATCTCGGTCTATTCTTTTGATTTATAAGGGATTTTGCCGATTTCGGCCTATTGGTTAAAAAATGA
GCTGATTTAACAAAAATTTAACGCGAATTTTAACAAAATATTAACGCTTACAATTTAGGTGGCACTTTTC
GGGGAAATGTGCGCGGAACCCCTATTTGTTTATTTTTCTAAATACATTCAAATATGTATCCGCTCATGAG
ACAATAACCCTGATAAATGCTTCAATAATATTGAAAAAGGAAGAGTATGAGTATTCAACATTTCCGTGTC
GCCCTTATTCCCTTTTTTGCGGCATTTTGCCTTCCTGTTTTTGCTCACCCAGAAACGCTGGTGAAAGTAA
AAGATGCTGAAGATCAGTTGGGTGCACGAGTGGGTTACATCGAACTGGATCTCAACAGCGGTAAGATCCT
TGAGAGTTTTCGCCCCGAAGAACGTTTTCCAATGATGAGCACTTTTAAAGTTCTGCTATGTGGCGCGGTA
TTATCCCGTATTGACGCCGGGCAAGAGCAACTCGGTCGCCGCATACACTATTCTCAGAATGACTTGGTTG
AGTACTCACCAGTCACAGAAAAGCATCTTACGGATGGCATGACAGTAAGAGAATTATGCAGTGCTGCCAT
AACCATGAGTGATAACACTGCGGCCAACTTACTTCTGACAACGATCGGAGGACCGAAGGAGCTAACCGCT
TTTTTGCACAACATGGGGGATCATGTAACTCGCCTTGATCGTTGGGAACCGGAGCTGAATGAAGCCATAC
CAAACGACGAGCGTGACACCACGATGCCTGTAGCAATGGCAACAACGTTGCGCAAACTATTAACTGGCGA
ACTACTTACTCTAGCTTCCCGGCAACAATTAATAGACTGGATGGAGGCGGATAAAGTTGCAGGACCACTT
CTGCGCTCGGCCCTTCCGGCTGGCTGGTTTATTGCTGATAAATCTGGAGCCGGTGAGCGTGGGTCTCGCG
GTATCATTGCAGCACTGGGGCCAGATGGTAAGCCCTCCCGTATCGTAGTTATCTACACGACGGGGAGTCA
GGCAACTATGGATGAACGAAATAGACAGATCGCTGAGATAGGTGCCTCACTGATTAAGCATTGGTAACTG
TCAGACCAAGTTTACTCATATATACTTTAGATTGATTTAAAACTTCATTTTTAATTTAAAAGGATCTAGG
TGAAGATCCTTTTTGATAATCTCATGACCAAAATCCCTTAACGTGAGTTTTCGTTCCACTGAGCGTCAGA
CCCCGTAGAAAAGATCAAAGGATCTTCTTGAGATCCTTTTTTTCTGCGCGTAATCTGCTGCTTGCAAACA
AAAAAACCACCGCTACCAGCGGTGGTTTGTTTGCCGGATCAAGAGCTACCAACTCTTTTTCCGAAGGTAA
CTGGCTTCAGCAGAGCGCAGATACCAAATACTGTTCTTCTAGTGTAGCCGTAGTTAGGCCACCACTTCAA
GAACTCTGTAGCACCGCCTACATACCTCGCTCTGCTAATCCTGTTACCAGTGGCTGCTGCCAGTGGCGAT
AAGTCGTGTCTTACCGGGTTGGACTCAAGACGATAGTTACCGGATAAGGCGCAGCGGTCGGGCTGAACGG
GGGGTTCGTGCACACAGCCCAGCTTGGAGCGAACGACCTACACCGAACTGAGATACCTACAGCGTGAGCT
ATGAGAAAGCGCCACGCTTCCCGAAGGGAGAAAGGCGGACAGGTATCCGGTAAGCGGCAGGGTCGGAACA
GGAGAGCGCACGAGGGAGCTTCCAGGGGGAAACGCCTGGTATCTTTATAGTCCTGTCGGGTTTCGCCACC
TCTGACTTGAGCGTCGATTTTTGTGATGCTCGTCAGGGGGGCGGAGCCTATGGAAAAACGCCAGCAACGC
GGCCTTTTTACGGTTCCTGGCCTTTTGCTGGCCTTTTGCTCACATGTTCTTTCCTGCGTTATCCCCTGAT
TCTGTGGATAACCGTATTACCGCCTTTGAGTGAGCTGATACCGCTCGCCGCAGCCGAACGACCGAGCGCA
GCGAGTCAGTGAGCGAGGAAGCGGAAGAGCGCCCAATACGCAAACCGCCTCTCCCCGCGCGTTGGCCGAT
TCATTAATGCAGCTGGCACGACAGGTTTCCCGACTGGAAAGCGGGCAGTGAGCGCAACGCAAT
